>Addgene plasmid #149047 | pGBW-m4046242 | addgene full sequence | sequence record 297877 | Ginkgo NGS Result
GCGGCCGCTTGCTATATTGAAGTACGGATTAGAAGCCGCCGAGCGGGCGACAGCCCTCCGACGGAAGACT
CTCCTCCGTGCGTCCTCGTCTTCACCGGTCGCGTTCCTGAAACGCAGATGTGCCTCGCGCCGCACTGCTC
CGAACAATAAAGATTCTACAATACTAGCTTTTATGGTTATGAAGAGGAAAAATTGGCAGTAACCTGGCCC
CACAAACCTTCAAATTAACGAATCAAATTAACAACCATAGGATGATAATGCGATTAGTTTTTTAGCCTTA
TTTCTGGGGTAATTAATCAGCGAAGCGATGATTTTTGATCTATTAACAGATATATAAATGGAAAAGCTGC
ATAACCACTTTAACTAATACTTTCAACATTTTCAGTTTGTATTACTTCTTATTCAAATGTCATAAAAGTA
TCAACAAAAAATTGTTAATATACCTCTATACTTTAACGTCAAGGAGAAAAAACTATAATGGAAAATGTAA
CAGGACTCTTTAAAGATTGTAGTAAGGTAATCACTGGGTTACATCCTACACAGGCACCTACACACCTCAG
TGTTGACACTAAATTCAAAACTGAAGGTTTATGTGTTGACATACCTGGCATACCTAAGGACATGACCTAT
AGAAGACTCATCTCTATGATGGGTTTTAAAATGAATTATCAAGTTAATGGTTACCCTAACATGTTTATCA
CCCGCGAAGAAGCTATAAGACATGTACGTGCATGGATTGGCTTCGATGTCGAGGGGTGTCATGCTACTAG
AGAAGCTGTTGGTACCAATTTACCTTTACAGCTAGGTTTTTCTACAGGTGTTAACCTAGTTGCTGTACCT
ACAGGTTATGTTGATACACCTAATAATACAGATTTTTCCAGAGTTAGTGCTAAACCACCGCCTGGAGATC
AATTTAAACACCTCATACCACTTATGTACAAAGGACTTCCTTGGAATGTAGTGCGTATAAAGATTGTACA
AATGTTAAGTGACACACTTAAAAATCTCTCTGACAGAGTCGTATTTGTCTTATGGGCACATGGCTTTGAG
TTGACATCTATGAAGTATTTTGTGAAAATAGGACCTGAGCGCACCTGTTGTCTATGTGATAGACGTGCCA
CATGCTTTTCCACTGCTTCAGACACTTATGCCTGTTGGCATCATTCTATTGGATTTGATTACGTCTATAA
TCCGTTTATGATTGATGTTCAACAATGGGGTTTTACAGGTAACCTACAAAGCAACCATGATCTGTATTGT
CAAGTCCATGGTAATGCACATGTAGCTAGTTGTGATGCAATCATGACTAGGTGTCTAGCTGTCCACGAGT
GCTTTGTTAAGCGTGTTGACTGGACTATTGAATATCCTATAATTGGTGATGAACTGAAGATTAATGCGGC
TTGTAGAAAGGTTCAACACATGGTTGTTAAAGCTGCATTATTAGCAGACAAATTCCCAGTTCTTCACGAC
ATTGGTAACCCTAAAGCTATTAAGTGTGTACCTCAAGCTGATGTAGAATGGAAGTTCTATGATGCACAGC
CTTGTAGTGACAAAGCTTATAAAATAGAAGAATTATTCTATTCTTATGCCACACATTCTGACAAATTCAC
AGATGGTGTATGCCTATTTTGGAATTGCAATGTCGATAGATATCCTGCTAATTCCATTGTTTGTAGATTT
GACACTAGAGTGCTATCTAACCTTAACTTGCCTGGTTGTGATGGTGGCAGTTTGTATGTAAATAAACATG
CATTCCACACACCAGCTTTTGATAAAAGTGCTTTTGTTAATTTAAAACAATTACCATTTTTCTATTACTC
TGACAGTCCATGTGAGTCTCATGGAAAACAAGTAGTGTCAGATATAGATTATGTACCACTAAAGTCTGCT
ACGTGTATAACACGTTGCAATTTAGGTGGTGCTGTCTGTAGACATCATGCTAATGAGTACAGATTGTATC
TCGATGCTTATAACATGATGATCTCAGCTGGCTTTAGCTTGTGGGTTTACAAACAATTTGATACTTATAA
CCTCTGGAACACTTTTACAAGACTTCTCGTGCCGAGAGGTTCTCACCATCATCACCATCATTAAACAGGC
CCCTTTTCCTTTGTCGATATCATGTAATTAGTTATGTCACGCTTACATTCACGCCCTCCTCCCACATCCG
CTCTAACCGAAAAGGAAGGAGTTAGACAACCTGAAGTCTAGGTCCCTATTTATTTTTTTTAATAGTTATG
TTAGTATTAAGAACGTTATTTATATTTCAAATTTTTCTTTTTTTTCTGTACAAAGCGGCCGCCGAACCAC
TAGTGCACTGCAGTACACGGTTTCCTTGAAATTTTTTTGATTCGGTAATCTCCGAACAGAAGGAAGAACG
AAGGAAGGAGCACAGACTTAGATTGGTATATATACGCATATGTAGTGTTGAAGAAACATGAAATTGCCCA
GTATTCTTAACCCAACTGCACAGAACAAAAACGTGCAGGAAACGAAGATAAATCATGTCGAAAGCTACAT
ATAAGGAACGTGCTGCTACTCATCCTAGTCCTGTTGCTGCCAAGCTATTTAATATCATGCACGAAAAGCA
AACAAACTTGTGTGCTTCATTGGATGTTCGTACCACCAAGGAATTACTGGAGTTAGTTGAAGCATTAGGT
CCCAAAATTTGTTTACTAAAAACACATGTGGATATCTTGACTGATTTTTCCATGGAGGGCACAGTTAAGC
CGCTAAAGGCATTATCCGCCAAGTACAATTTTTTACTCTTCGAGGACAGAAAATTTGCTGACATTGGTAA
TACAGTCAAATTGCAGTACTCTGCGGGTGTATACAGAATAGCAGAATGGGCAGACATTACGAATGCACAC
GGTGTGGTGGGCCCAGGTATTGTTAGCGGTTTGAAGCAGGCGGCAGAAGAAGTAACAAAGGAACCTAGAG
GCCTTTTGATGTTAGCAGAATTGTCATGCAAGGGCTCCCTATCTACTGGAGAATATACTAAGGGTACTGT
TGACATTGCGAAGAGCGACAAAGATTTTGTTATCGGCTTTATTGCTCAAAGAGACATGGGTGGAAGAGAT
GAAGGTTACGATTGGTTGATTATGACACCCGGTGTGGGTTTAGATGACAAGGGAGATGCATTGGGTCAAC
AGTATAGAACCGTGGATGATGTGGTTTCTACAGGATCTGACATTATTATTGTTGGAAGAGGACTATTTGC
AAAGGGAAGGGATGCTAAGGTAGAGGGTGAACGTTACAGAAAAGCAGGCTGGGAAGCATATTTGAGAAGA
TGCGGCCAGCAAAACTAAAAAACTGTATTATAAGTAAATGCATGTATACTAAACTCACAAATTAGAGCTT
CAATTTAATTATATCAGTTATTACCCGAGTAACGAAGCATCTGTGCTTCATTTTGTAGAACAAAAATGCA
ACGCGAGAGCGCTAATTTTTCAAACAAAGAATCTGAGCTGCATTTTTACAGAACAGAAATGCAACGCGAA
AGCGCTATTTTACCAACGAAGAATCTGTGCTTCATTTTTGTAAAACAAAAATGCAACGCGAGAGCGCTAA
TTTTTCAAACAAAGAATCTGAGCTGCATTTTTACAGAACAGAAATGCAACGCGAGAGCGCTATTTTACCA
ACAAAGAATCTATACTTCTTTTTTGTTCTACAAAAATGCATCCCGAGAGCGCTATTTTTCTAACAAAGCA
TCTTAGATTACTTTTTTTCTCCTTTGTGCGCTCTATAATGCAGTCTCTTGATAACTTTTTGCACTGTAGG
TCCGTTAAGGTTAGAAGAAGGCTACTTTGGTGTCTATTTTCTCTTCCATAAAAAAAGCCTGACTCCACTT
CCCGCGTTTACTGATTACTAGCGAAGCTGCGGGTGCATTTTTTCAAGATAAAGGCATCCCCGATTATATT
CTATACCGATGTGGATTGCGCATACTTTGTGAACAGAAAGTGATAGCGTTGATGATTCTTCATTGGTCAG
AAAATTATGAACGGTTTCTTCTATTTTGTCTCTATATACTACGTATAGGAAATGTTTACATTTTCGTATT
GTTTTCGATTCACTCTATGAATAGTTCTTACTACAATTTTTTTGTCTAAAGAGTAATACTAGAGATAAAC
ATAAAAAATGTAGAGGTCGAGTTTAGATGCAAGTTCAAGGAGCGAAAGGTGGATGGGTAGGTTATATAGG
GATATAGCACAGAGATATATAGCAAAGAGATACTTTTGAGCAATGTTTGTGGAAGCGGTATTCGCAATAT
TTTAGTAGCTCGTTACAGTCCGGTGCGTTTTTGGTTTTTTGAAAGTGCGTCATCAGAGCGCTTTTGGTTT
TCAAAAGCGCTCTGAAGTTCCTATACTTTCTAGCTAGAGAATAGGAACTTCCCGAGCGGCCGCGTGTTAC
AAGCTTGACTCCAGCGTAACTGGACTGCAATCAACTCACTGGCTCACCTTCACGGGTGGGCCTTTCTTCG
GTAGAAAATCAAAGGATCTTCTTGAGATCCTTTTTTTCTGCGCGTAATCTGCTGCTTGCAAACAAAAAAA
CCACCGCTACCAGCGGTGGTTTGTTTGCCGGATCAAGAGCTACCAACTCTTTTTCCGAGGTAACTGGCTT
CAGCAGAGCGCAGATACCAAATACTGTTCTTCTAGTGTAGCCGTAGTTAGGCCACCACTTCAAGAACTCT
GTAGCACCGCCTACATACCTCGCTCTGCTAATCCTGTTACCAGTGGCTGCTGCCAGTGGCGATAAGTCGT
GTCTTACCGGGTTGGACTCAAGACGATAGTTACCGGATAAGGCGCAGCGGTCGGGCTGAACGGGGGGTTC
GTGCACACAGCCCAGCTTGGAGCGAACGACCTACACCGAACTGAGATACCTACAGCGTGAGCTATGAGAA
AGCGCCACGCTTCCCGAAGGGAGAAAGGCGGACAGGTATCCGGTAAGCGGCAGGGTCGGAACAGGAGAGC
GCACGAGGGAGCTTCCAGGGGTAAACGCCTGGTATCTTTATAGTCCTGTCGGGTTTCGCCACCTCTGACT
TGAGCATCGATTTTTGTGATGCTCGTCAGGGGGGCGGAGCCTATGGAAAAACGCCAGCAACGCAGAAAGG
CCCACCCGAAGGTGAGCCAGGTGATTACATTTGGGCCCTCATCAGAGGTTTTCACCGTCATCACCGAAAC
GCGCGAGGCAGCTGCGGTAAAGCTCATCAGCGTGGTCGTGAAGCGATTCACAGATGTCTGCCTGTTCATC
CGCGTCCAGCTCGTTGAGTTTCTCCAGAAGCGTTAATGTCTGGCTTCTGATAAAGCGGGCCATGTTAAGG
GCGGTTTTTTCCTGTTTGGTCACTTACCAATGCTTAATCAGTGAGGCACCTATCTCAGCGATCTGTCTAT
TTCGTTCATCCATAGTTGCCTGACTCCCCGTCGTGTAGATAACTACGATGCGGGAGGGCTTACCATCTGG
CCCCAGTGCTGCAATGATACCGCGAGACCCACGCTCACCGGCTCCAGATTTATCAGCAATAAACCAGCCA
GCCGGGAGGGCCGAGCGCAGAAGTGATCCTGCAACTTTATCCGCCTCCATCCAGTCTATTAATTGTTGCC
GGGAAGCTAGAGTAAGTAGTTCGCCAGTTAATAGTTTGCGCAACGTTGTTGCCATTGCTACAGGCATCGT
GGTGTCACGCTCGTCGTTTGGTATGGCTTCATTCAGCTCCGGTTCCCAACGATCAAGGCGAGTTACATGA
TCCCCCATGTTGTGCAAAAAAGCGGTTAGCTCCTTCGGTCCTCCGATCGTTGCCAGAAGTAAGTTGGCCG
CAGTGTTATCACTCATGGTTATGGCAGCACTGCATAATTCTCTTACTGTCATGCCATCCGTGAGATGCTT
TTCTGTGACTGGTGAGTACTCAACCAAGTCATTCTGAGAATAGTGTATGCGGCGACCGAGTTGCTCTTGC
CCGGCGTCAATACGGGATAATACCGCGCCACATAGCAGAACTTTAAAAGTGCTCATCATTGGAAAACGTT
CTTCGGGGCGTAAACTCTCAAGGATCTTACCGCTGTTGAGATCCAGTTCGATGTAACCCACTCGTGCACC
CAACTGATCTTCAGCATCTTTTACTTTCACCAGCGTTTCTGGGTGAGCAAAAACAGGAAGGCAAAATGCC
GCAAAAAAGGGAATAAGGGCGACACGGAAATGTTGAATACTCATTTTAGCTTCCTTAGCTCCTGAAAATC
TCGATAACTCAAAAAATACGCCCGGTAGTGATCTTATTTCATTATGGTGAAAGTTGGAACCTCTTACGTG
CCGATCAAGTCAAAAGCCTCCGGTCGGAGGCTTTTGACTTTCTGCTATGGAGGTCAGGTATGATTTAAAT
GGTCAGTTAGA
Features (pLannotate 1.2.2; 13 found; start..end, strand, type, name):
     25..466     +  promoter       GAL1 promoter: S. cerevisiae GAL1; inducible promoter, regulated by Gal4
    481..2055    +  CDS            rep (fragment): R1AB_SARS2 - Experimental evidence at protein level: Swiss-Prot protein existence level 1. [2'-O-methyltransferase]: Methyltransferase that mediates mRNA cap 2'-O-ribose methylation to the 5'-cap structure of viral mRNAs. N7-methyl guanosine cap is a prerequisite for binding of nsp16. Therefore plays an essential role in viral mRNAs cap methylation which is essential to evade immune system. From Severe acute respiratory syndrome coronavirus 2 (2019-nCoV) (SARS-CoV-2).
   2120..2292    +  terminator     CYC1 terminator (fragment): S. cerevisiae CYC1; transcription terminator for CYC1
   2328..2504    +  promoter       URA3 promoter (fragment): S. cerevisiae URA3
   2505..3308    +  CDS            URA3: orotidine-5'-phosphate decarboxylase, required for uracil biosynthesis; S. cerevisiae URA3; yeast auxotrophic marker, counterselectable with 5-fluoroorotic acid (5-FOA)
   3391..4373    -  rep_origin     2μ ori: yeast 2μ plasmid origin of replication
   4451..4480    +  terminator     T3Te terminator: phage T3 early transcription terminator
   4502..5089    +  rep_origin     ori: high-copy-number ColE1/pMB1/pBR322/pUC origin of replication
   5101..5128    -  terminator     T7Te terminator: phage T7 early transcription terminator
   5152..5343    -  CDS            rop: Rop protein, which maintains plasmids at low copy number; rop
   5344..6204    -  CDS            AmpR: β-lactamase; bla; confers resistance to ampicillin, carbenicillin, and related antibiotics
   6205..6307    -  promoter       cat promoter: promoter of the E. coli cat gene encoding chloramphenicol acetyltransferase
   6308..6339    -  terminator     tonB terminator: bidirectional E. coli tonB-P14 transcription terminator
