[The description below was written by a language model from this plasmid's Addgene catalogue record and pLannotate feature annotations shown in this document.]
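Description:
pGBW-m4046242 is an E. coli–yeast shuttle plasmid for galactose-inducible expression of the SARS-CoV-2 3'-to-5' exonuclease in Saccharomyces cerevisiae. The insert corresponds to the mature exonuclease product of the ORF1ab replicase polyprotein, is recorded as wild type, and was made by gene synthesis. The species field lists both budding yeast and the virus, but the record does not say whether the sequence was codon-adapted for yeast. In the feature table the coding region is matched to a fragment of the SARS-CoV-2 replicase polyprotein. The accompanying functional text about 2'-O-methyltransferase activity is generic to that polyprotein entry and does not describe this insert.

The open reading frame sits directly downstream of the GAL1 promoter, which is regulated by Gal4 and is therefore switched on by galactose, and is followed by a CYC1 transcription terminator. According to the catalogue, the backbone supplies a C-terminal thrombin-cleavable 6xHis tag, allowing metal-affinity purification and subsequent tag removal. These short elements are not annotated separately in the feature list. In yeast the plasmid is maintained episomally at multiple copies through the 2μ origin and selected by URA3 complementation of uracil auxotrophy, a marker that can also be counterselected with 5-FOA.

For propagation in E. coli it carries a ColE1/pUC-type origin and a β-lactamase gene conferring ampicillin resistance, here driven by a cat promoter. A short rop annotation lies next to it, although the plasmid is catalogued as high copy. Phage T3Te and T7Te and tonB terminators insulate the bacterial modules. The depositor notes that the sequencing used for quality control may not fully cover the plasmid. The construct is suited to producing recombinant viral exonuclease in yeast.
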