Addgene plasmid #149047: pGBW-m4046242
Purpose: Yeast Expression plasmid for SARS-CoV-2 3'-to-5' exonuclease
Depositing lab: Ginkgo Bioworks & Benjie Chen. Depositing organization: Ginkgo Bioworks.
Backbone
  Vector backbone: AmpR; 2u URA3
  Backbone size w/o insert (bp): 4078
  Vector type: Yeast Expression
  Selectable markers: URA3
Growth in bacteria
  Bacterial resistance: Ampicillin, 100 μg/mL
  Growth temperature: 37°C
  Growth strain: DH5alpha
  Copy number: High Copy
Gene/Insert
  Gene/Insert name: SARS-CoV-2 3'-to-5' exonuclease
  Species: S. cerevisiae (budding yeast); Severe acute respiratory syndrome coronavirus 2
  Insert size (bp): 1574
  Mutation: wt
  Entrez Gene: ORF1ab (a.k.a. GU280_gp01)
  Promoter: pGAL1
  Tag / fusion protein: Cleavable thrombin;6xHIS (C terminal on backbone)
  Cloning method: Unknown
Resource information
  A portion of this plasmid was derived from a plasmid made by: GinkgoBioworks
Depositor comments: NCBI Reference Sequence: YP_009725309.1. Created by gene synthesis with Not1 site. NGS used for QC was performed by Ginkgo and may not fully cover the entire plasmid.
How to cite: pGBW-m4046242 was a gift from Ginkgo Bioworks & Benjie Chen (Addgene plasmid # 149047 ; http://n2t.net/addgene:149047 ; RRID:Addgene_149047)
